Addgene plasmid #218284: pToxamEXP4CUP1
Purpose: Use together with pJE13HD7 and pJE13HD7 derivatives to integrate RelE expression cassette under the control of the CUP1 promoter at ho locus
Depositing lab: Claudia Vickers. Depositing organization: Queensland University of Technology. Publication: The integration of tandem gene repeats via a bacterial type-II toxin-antitoxin-mediated gene amplification (ToxAmp) system and stability visualisation in Saccharomyces cerevisiae. Evans S, Lu Z, McDonnell L, Anderson W, Peralta F, Watkins T , Ahmed H, Luna-Flores CH, Loan T, Navone L, Trau M, Scott CH, Speight R, Vickers CE, Peng B. bioRxiv 2024.01.30.578080 10.1101/2024.01.30.578080.
Backbone
  Vector backbone: pUC19
  Vector type: Yeast Expression
Growth in bacteria
  Bacterial resistance: Ampicillin, 100 μg/mL
  Growth temperature: 37°C
  Growth strain: DH5alpha
  Copy number: High Copy
Gene/Insert
  Gene/Insert name: Hph>tAgTEF1-ISceI-Repeat2-pCUP1>RelE(1-125)>RPL28intron>RelE(126, 289)>tTPI1-HO(1828, 1979)
  Species: Synthetic
  Cloning method: Gibson Cloning
Terms and licenses: Academic/Nonprofit Terms; Industry Terms: Not Available to Industry
Depositor comments: Please visit https://doi.org/10.1101/2024.01.30.578080 for bioRxiv preprint.
How to cite: pToxamEXP4CUP1 was a gift from Claudia Vickers (Addgene plasmid # 218284 ; http://n2t.net/addgene:218284 ; RRID:Addgene_218284)
