[The description below was written by a language model from this plasmid's Addgene catalogue record and pLannotate feature annotations shown in this document.]
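Description:
pToxamEXP4CUP1 is a pUC19-based yeast integration/expression plasmid of about 6 kb, built by Gibson assembly for the ToxAmp (toxin-antitoxin-mediated gene amplification) system in Saccharomyces cerevisiae. In E. coli it is maintained at high copy through the pUC-type ColE1 origin and selected with ampicillin via the β-lactamase gene. Remnants of the pUC19 lac promoter/operator and lacZα region are also annotated. No yeast replication origin is listed, consistent with its stated role as a donor for chromosomal integration at the ho locus, used together with pJE13HD7 and its derivatives.

The synthetic insert reads, in order: a hygromycin phosphotransferase (Hph) coding sequence followed by the Ashbya gossypii TEF1 terminator, an I-SceI meganuclease site, a "Repeat2" element, the copper-inducible CUP1 promoter driving the bacterial type II toxin RelE, the TPI1 terminator, and a short segment of HO homology. The RelE reading frame is split into two parts by the yeast RPL28 intron, which appears in the feature table as two separate relE fragments. Such an interruption would be expected to prevent production of functional toxin in E. coli while allowing expression after splicing in yeast, although the record does not state this rationale. No promoter for Hph is listed on this plasmid, and the HygR annotation is flagged as a fragment, so the marker may be completed by the partner plasmid, though this is not stated.

Some automated annotations differ from the depositor's description. A CYC1 terminator is called where the insert name gives tAgTEF1, and a yrhB match falls in the region corresponding to the I-SceI/Repeat2 elements. These calls should be treated with caution.
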