Features (pLannotate 1.2.2; 16 found; start..end, strand, type, name):
      1..123     +  CDS            relE (fragment): RELE_ECOLI - Experimental evidence at protein level: Swiss-Prot protein existence level 1. Cross-talk can occur between different TA systems. Ectopic expression of this toxin induces transcription of 7 tested TA systems (dinJ/yafQ, hicAB, mazEF, mqsRA, prlF(sohA)/yhaV, relBEF and yefM/yoeB) with specific cleavage of the relBEF mRNA produced immediately upstream and within the relB coding sequence. The cleaved mRNA can be translated into RelE, leading to a positive feedback cycle of RelE expression. The relBEF operon is required for transcription of the mazEF TA system operon during amino acid
    635..796     +  CDS            relE (fragment): RELE_ECOLI - Experimental evidence at protein level: Swiss-Prot protein existence level 1. Cross-talk can occur between different TA systems. Ectopic expression of this toxin induces transcription of 7 tested TA systems (dinJ/yafQ, hicAB, mazEF, mqsRA, prlF(sohA)/yhaV, relBEF and yefM/yoeB) with specific cleavage of the relBEF mRNA produced immediately upstream and within the relB coding sequence. The cleaved mRNA can be translated into RelE, leading to a positive feedback cycle of RelE expression. The relBEF operon is required for transcription of the mazEF TA system operon during amino acid
   1308..1324    -  protein_bind   lac operator: The lac repressor binds to the lac operator to inhibit transcription in E. coli. This inhibition can be relieved by adding lactose or isopropyl-β-D-thiogalactopyranoside (IPTG). lac repressor encoded by lacI
   1332..1362    -  promoter       lac promoter: promoter for the E. coli lac operon
   1377..1398    -  protein_bind   CAP binding site: CAP binding activates transcription in the presence of cAMP. E. coli catabolite activator protein
   1411..1503    -  CDS            lacI (fragment): lac repressor; lacI; The lac repressor binds to the lac operator to inhibit transcription in E. coli. This inhibition can be relieved by adding lactose or isopropyl-β-D-thiogalactopyranoside (IPTG).
   1686..2274    -  rep_origin     ori: high-copy-number ColE1/pMB1/pBR322/pUC origin of replication
   2445..3305    -  CDS            AmpR: β-lactamase; bla; confers resistance to ampicillin, carbenicillin, and related antibiotics
   3306..3410    -  promoter       AmpR promoter: bla
   3505..3540    +  CDS            rop (fragment): Rop protein, which maintains plasmids at low copy number; rop
   3642..3741    +  misc_feature   bom (fragment): basis of mobility region from pBR322
   3747..3901    -  CDS            lacZα (fragment): LacZα fragment of β-galactosidase; lacZ fragment
   3925..4946    +  CDS            HygR (fragment): aminoglycoside phosphotransferase from E. coli; aph(4)-Ia; confers resistance to hygromycin
   5001..5190    +  terminator     CYC1 terminator: S. cerevisiae CYC1; transcription terminator for CYC1
   5255..5536    +  CDS            yrhB: YRHB_ECOLI - Protein predicted: Swiss-Prot protein existence level 4. From Escherichia coli (strain K12).
   5722..5956    +  promoter       CUP1 promoter: S. cerevisiae CUP1; inducible metallothionein promoter, regulated by Cu2+
>Addgene plasmid #218284 | pToxamEXP4CUP1 | addgene full sequence | sequence record 433686 | Addgene NGS Result
ATGGCGTATTTTCTGGATTTTGACGAGCGGGCACTAAAGGAATGGCGAAAGCTGGGCTCGACGGTACGTG
AACAGTTGAAAAAGAAGCTGGTTGAAGTACTTGAGTCACCCCGGATTGAAGCAAGTATGTAGTTCCATTT
GGAAGAGGGAATGAAAGAACCAAGACGGTGACTTTTTTTTTAGTGTTGTGCAACCAATATGTCGTGTGTA
TATCATGGTACAGGAGAATGTCAATCAGCTAAGTGTACTCAACATATTTCTTTGTGTTTTGATTGCGAAC
TTTGTATTACCATCTCACTGTTGAGACGGCTTATTTGAGGTAATAGCTCGAGTAAATGTACTCTTCCATC
GCAAACTGAGCAAAAAGAAAGTGTGCATAGCCTTTGTCATACTTCTCCTTTATTATACCATGATATTCAG
AACAGTCATACTGTCTACTCATTTTACGGCTATAAAAGGTAACTTTCATTTAGATTATGGAAAGCACTAA
TTATCGCTGTATCAAATGGTTGTAGAGAGCGCAATTATGAAAAAGAGTTACCACGTTTCTTTTGTTTCGA
TAAAATGTCCAGTTGAAAACCTGTTTTACTAACGATTTAAAAATTGTATTTCATTACAATATTTTTTTTG
TACAGACAAGCTCCGTGGTATGCCTGATTGTTACAAGATTAAGCTCCGGTCTTCAGGCTATCGCCTTGTA
TACCAGGTTATAGACGAGAAAGTTGTCGTTTTCGTGATTTCTGTTGGGAAAAGAGAACGCTCGGAAGTAT
ATAGCGAGGCGGTCAAACGCATTCTCTGACCTGCAGGGATTAATATAATTATATAAAAATATTATCTTCT
TTTCTTTATATCTAGTGTTATGTAAAATAAATTGATGACTACGGAAAGCTTTTTTATATTGTTTCTTTTT
CATTCTGAGCCACTTAAATTTCGTGAATGTTCTTATAAGGGACGGTAGATTTACAAGTGATACAACAAAA
AGCAAGGCGCTTTTTCTAATAAAAAGAAGAAAAGCATTTAACAATTGAACACCTCTATATCAACGAAGAA
TATTACTTTGTCTCTAAATCCTTGTAAAATGTGTACGATCTCTATATGGGTTACTCAGCGGCCGCCCATT
TTTAGACTTTTTCTTAACTAGAATGCTGGAGTAGAAATACGCCATCTCAAGATACAAAAAGCGTTACCGG
CACTGATTTGTTTCAACCAGTATATAGATTATTATTGGGTCTTGATCAACTTTCCTCAGACATATCAGTA
ACAGTTTAAACGGCGTAATCATGGTCATAGCTGTTTCCTGTGTGAAATTGTTATCCGCTCACAATTCCAC
ACAACATACGAGCCGGAAGCATAAAGTGTAAAGCCTGGGGTGCCTAATGAGTGAGCTAACTCACATTAAT
TGCGTTGCGCTCACTGCCCGCTTTCCAGTCGGGAAACCTGTCGTGCCAGCTGCATTAATGAATCGGCCAA
CGCGCGGGGAGAGGCGGTTTGCGTATTGGGCGCTCTTCCGCTTCCTCGCTCACTGACTCGCTGCGCTCGG
TCGTTCGGCTGCGGCGAGCGGTATCAGCTCACTCAAAGGCGGTAATACGGTTATCCACAGAATCAGGGGA
TAACGCAGGAAAGAACATGTGAGCAAAAGGCCAGCAAAAGGCCAGGAACCGTAAAAAGGCCGCGTTGCTG
GCGTTTTTCCATAGGCTCCGCCCCCCTGACGAGCATCACAAAAATCGACGCTCAAGTCAGAGGTGGCGAA
ACCCGACAGGACTATAAAGATACCAGGCGTTTCCCCCTGGAAGCTCCCTCGTGCGCTCTCCTGTTCCGAC
CCTGCCGCTTACCGGATACCTGTCCGCCTTTCTCCCTTCGGGAAGCGTGGCGCTTTCTCATAGCTCACGC
TGTAGGTATCTCAGTTCGGTGTAGGTCGTTCGCTCCAAGCTGGGCTGTGTGCACGAACCCCCCGTTCAGC
CCGACCGCTGCGCCTTATCCGGTAACTATCGTCTTGAGTCCAACCCGGTAAGACACGACTTATCGCCACT
GGCAGCAGCCACTGGTAACAGGATTAGCAGAGCGAGGTATGTAGGCGGTGCTACAGAGTTCTTGAAGTGG
TGGCCTAACTACGGCTACACTAGAAGAACAGTATTTGGTATCTGCGCTCTGCTGAAGCCAGTTACCTTCG
GAAAAAGAGTTGGTAGCTCTTGATCCGGCAAACAAACCACCGCTGGTAGCGGTGGTTTTTTTGTTTGCAA
GCAGCAGATTACGCGCAGAAAAAAAGGATCTCAAGAAGATCCTTTGATCTTTTCTACGGGGTCTGACGCT
CAGTGGAACGAAAACTCACGTTAAGGGATTTTGGTCATGAGATTATCAAAAAGGATCTTCACCTAGATCC
TTTTAAATTAAAAATGAAGTTTTAAATCAATCTAAAGTATATATGAGTAAACTTGGTCTGACAGTTACCA
ATGCTTAATCAGTGAGGCACCTATCTCAGCGATCTGTCTATTTCGTTCATCCATAGTTGCCTGACTCCCC
GTCGTGTAGATAACTACGATACGGGAGGGCTTACCATCTGGCCCCAGTGCTGCAATGATACCGCGAGACC
CACGCTCACCGGCTCCAGATTTATCAGCAATAAACCAGCCAGCCGGAAGGGCCGAGCGCAGAAGTGGTCC
TGCAACTTTATCCGCCTCCATCCAGTCTATTAATTGTTGCCGGGAAGCTAGAGTAAGTAGTTCGCCAGTT
AATAGTTTGCGCAACGTTGTTGCCATTGCTACAGGCATCGTGGTGTCACGCTCGTCGTTTGGTATGGCTT
CATTCAGCTCCGGTTCCCAACGATCAAGGCGAGTTACATGATCCCCCATGTTGTGCAAAAAAGCGGTTAG
CTCCTTCGGTCCTCCGATCGTTGTCAGAAGTAAGTTGGCCGCAGTGTTATCACTCATGGTTATGGCAGCA
CTGCATAATTCTCTTACTGTCATGCCATCCGTAAGATGCTTTTCTGTGACTGGTGAGTACTCAACCAAGT
CATTCTGAGAATAGTGTATGCGGCGACCGAGTTGCTCTTGCCCGGCGTCAATACGGGATAATACCGCGCC
ACATAGCAGAACTTTAAAAGTGCTCATCATTGGAAAACGTTCTTCGGGGCGAAAACTCTCAAGGATCTTA
CCGCTGTTGAGATCCAGTTCGATGTAACCCACTCGTGCACCCAACTGATCTTCAGCATCTTTTACTTTCA
CCAGCGTTTCTGGGTGAGCAAAAACAGGAAGGCAAAATGCCGCAAAAAAGGGAATAAGGGCGACACGGAA
ATGTTGAATACTCATACTCTTCCTTTTTCAATATTATTGAAGCATTTATCAGGGTTATTGTCTCATGAGC
GGATACATATTTGAATGTATTTAGAAAAATAAACAAATAGGGGTTCCGCGCACATTTCCCCGAAAAGTGC
CACCTGACGTCTAAGAAACCATTATTATCATGACATTAACCTATAAAAATAGGCGTATCACGAGGCCCTT
TCGTCTCGCGCGTTTCGGTGATGACGGTGAAAACCTCTGACACATGCAGCTCCCGGAGACGGTCACAGCT
TGTCTGTAAGCGGATGCCGGGAGCAGACAAGCCCGTCAGGGCGCGTCAGCGGGTGTTGGCGGGTGTCGGG
GCTGGCTTAACTATGCGGCATCAGAGCAGATTGTACTGAGAGTGCACCATATGCGGTGTGAAATACCGCA
CAGATGCGTAAGGAGAAAATACCGCATCAGGCGCCATTCGCCATTCAGGCTGCGCAACTGTTGGGAAGGG
CGATCGGTGCGGGCCTCTTCGCTATTACGCCAGCTGGCGAAAGGGGGATGTGCTGCAAGGCGATTAAGTT
GGGTAACGCCAGGGTTTTCCCAGTCACGACGTTGTAAAACGACGGCCAGTGCATGCGTTTAAACAACCAT
GGGTAAAAAGCCTGAACTCACCGCGACGTCTGTCGAGAAGTTTCTGATCGAAAAGTTCGACAGCGTCTCC
GACCTGATGCAGCTCTCGGAGGGCGAAGAATCTCGTGCTTTCAGCTTCGATGTAGGAGGGCGTGGATATG
TCCTGCGGGTAAATAGCTGCGCCGATGGTTTCTACAAAGATCGTTATGTTTATCGGCACTTTGCATCGGC
CGCGCTCCCGATTCCGGAAGTGCTTGACATTGGGGAATTCAGCGAGAGCCTGACCTATTGCATCTCCCGC
CGTGCACAGGGTGTCACGTTGCAAGACCTGCCTGAAACCGAACTGCCCGCTGTTCTGCAGCCGGTCGCGG
AGGCCATGGATGCGATCGCTGCGGCCGATCTTAGCCAGACGAGCGGGTTCGGCCCATTCGGACCGCAAGG
AATCGGTCAATACACTACATGGCGTGATTTCATATGCGCGATTGCTGATCCCCATGTGTATCACTGGCAA
ACTGTGATGGACGACACCGTCAGTGCGTCCGTCGCGCAGGCTCTCGATGAGCTGATGCTTTGGGCCGAGG
ACTGCCCCGAAGTCCGGCACCTCGTGCACGCGGATTTCGGCTCCAACAATGTCCTGACGGACAATGGCCG
CATAACAGCGGTCATTGACTGGAGCGAGGCGATGTTCGGGGATTCCCAATACGAGGTCGCCAACATCTTC
TTCTGGAGGCCGTGGTTGGCTTGTATGGAGCAGCAGACGCGCTACTTCGAGCGGAGGCATCCGGAGCTTG
CAGGATCGCCGCGGCTCCGGGCGTATATGCTCCGCATTGGTCTTGACCAACTCTATCAGAGCTTGGTTGA
CGGCAATTTCGATGATGCAGCTTGGGCGCAGGGTCGATGCGACGCAATCGTCCGATCCGGAGCCGGGACT
GTCGGGCGTACACAAATCGCCCGCAGAAGCGCGGCCGTCTGGACCGATGGCTGTGTAGAAGTACTCGCCG
ATAGTGGAAACCGACGCCCCAGCACTCGTCCGAGGGCAAAGGAATAATCTCGAGTCATGTAATTAGTTAT
GTCACGCTTACATTCACGCCCTCCCCCCACATCCGCTCTAACCGAAAAGGAAGGAGTTAGACAACCTGAA
GTCTAGGTCCCTATTTATTTTTTTATAGTTATGTTAGTATTAAGAACGTTATTTATATTTCAAATTTTTC
TTTTTTTTCTGTACAGACGCGTGTACGCATGTAACATTATACTGAAAACCTTGCTTGAGAAGGTTTTGGG
ACGCTCGAAGGCTTTAACGAGCTCTCGAGAACCCTTAAAGTTACGCTAGGGATAACAGGGTAATATAGTC
TAGAATGATTACTTATCACGACGCATTCGCGAAAGCGAACCATTACCTTGATGATGCAGATCTCCCGGTC
GTCATTACTCTACATGGACGCTTTAGCCAGGGCTGGTATTTCTGTTTCGAAGCACGAGAATTTCTCGAAA
CTGGAGATGAGGCCGCGCGCTTAGCTGGTAACGCACCTTTTATTATTGATAAAGACAGTGGTGAAATTCA
TTCTCTGGGAACGGCAAAACCGCTGGAAGAATATCTACAGGATTACGAAATAAAAAAGGCTACCTTCGGC
TTGCCCTGAGGGCCCGGGTAAGCCGATCCCATTACCGACATTTGGGCGCTATACGTGCATATGTTCATGT
ATGTATCTGTATTTAAAACACTTTTGTATTATTTTTCCTCATATATGTGTATAGGTTTATACGGATGATT
TAATTATTACTTCACCACCCTTTATTTCAGGCTGATATCTTAGCCTTGTTACTAGTTAGAAAAAGACATT
TTTGCTGTCAGTCACTGTCAAGAGATTCTTTTGCTGGCATTTCTTCTAGAAGCAAAAAGAGCGATGCGTC
TTTTCCGCTGAACCGTTCCAGCAAAAAAGACTACCAACGCAATATGGATTGTCAGAATCATATAAAAGAG
AAGCAAATAACTCCTTGTCTTGTATCAATTGCATTATAATATCTTCTTGTTAGTGCAATATCATATAGAA
GTCATCGAAATAGATATTAAGAAAAACAAACTGTACAATCAATCAATCAATCATCACATAAAACTAGTGC
AAA
